>Addgene plasmid #218307 | pQLL-Tc1-3_FR-5 kb | addgene full sequence | sequence record 445654 | Addgene NGS Result
TGTAATCACCTGGCTCACCTTCGGGTGGGCCTTTCTGCGTTGCTGGCGTTTTTCCATAGGCTCCGCCCCC
CTGACGAGCATCACAAAAATCGATGCTCAAGTCAGAGGTGGCGAAACCCGACAGGACTATAAAGATACCA
GGCGTTTCCCCCTGGAAGCTCCCTCGTGCGCTCTCCTGTTCCGACCCTGCCGCTTACCGGATACCTGTCC
GCCTTTCTCCCTTCGGGAAGCGTGGCGCTTTCTCATAGCTCACGCTGTAGGTATCTCAGTTCGGTGTAGG
TCGTTCGCTCCAAGCTGGGCTGTGTGCACGAACCCCCCGTTCAGCCCGACCGCTGCGCCTTATCCGGTAA
CTATCGTCTTGAGTCCAACCCGGTAAGACACGACTTATCGCCACTGGCAGCAGCCACTGGTAACAGGATT
AGCAGAGCGAGGTATGTAGGCGGTGCTACAGAGTTCTTGAAGTGGTGGCCTAACTACGGCTACACTAGAA
GAACAGTATTTGGTATCTGCGCTCTGCTGAAGCCAGTTACCTCGGAAAAAGAGTTGGTAGCTCTTGATCC
GGCAAACAAACCACCGCTGGTAGCGGTGGTTTTTTTGTTTGCAAGCAGCAGATTACGCGCAGAAAAAAAG
GATCTCAAGAAGATCCTTTGATTTTCTACCGAAGAAAGGCCCACCCGTGAAGGTGAGCCAGTGAGTTGAT
TGCAGTCCAGTTACGCTGGAGTCAATAGGCGTATCACGAGGCCCTTTCGTTGTAAAACGACGGCCAGTCG
AACCACGCAATGCGTCTCGATCCGCAGTGTCTTGCGTCTCTGGTACCTACAGTGAGAGTAAAAAGTATTT
GATCCCTTGCTGATTTTGTTGGTTTGTCCACTAATAAAGACATGATCATTCTATACTTTTAATGGTAGAT
GTATTCTAACATGGAGAGACAGAATATCAAAAAGAAAATCAAGAAAATAACTTTAAAGAATTTATTTTAA
TTTATTTGTTTTTCATTGAGGGAAATAAGTATTTGATCCCCTAGTATGCATTAGGAGTTCTGGCTTTCAC
AGACCAGTTAGACGCTCCCAAACAACTTGTTACCTGAATTGAAGACACCAGGTCTAACTAATCACCTGTA
TGTAAGACAACTGTTCACAGAATCAGACAATCAGACAGATTCCAAACTCTCCACCACCGGTGCTAGCAAT
TCTACCGGGTAGGGGAGGCGCTTTTCCCAAGGCAGTCTGGAGCATGCGCTTTAGCAGCCCCGCTGGGCAC
TTGGCGCTACACAAGTGGCCTCTGGCCTCGCACACATTCCACATCCACCGGTAGGCGCCAACCGGCTCCG
TTCTTTGGTGGCCCCTTCGCGCCACCTTCTACTCCTCCCCTAGTCAGGAAGTTCCCCCCCGCCCCGCAGC
TCGCGTCGTGCAGGACGTGACAAATGGAAGTAGCACGTCTCACTAGTCTCGTGCAGATGGACAGCACCGC
TGAGCAATGGAAGCGGGTAGGCCTTTGGGGCAGCGGCCAATAGCAGCTTTGCTCCTTCGCTTTCTGGGCT
CAGAGGCTGGGAAGGGGTGGGTCCGGGGGCGGGCTCAGGGGCGGGCTCAGGGGCGGGGCGGGCGCCCGAA
GGTCCTCCGGAGGCCCGGCATTCTGCACGCTTCAAAAGCGCACGTCTGCCGCGCTGTTCTCCTCTTCCTC
ATCTCCGGGCCTTTCGACCTGCAGCCAACGCCACCATGGGGACCGAGTACAAGCCCACGGTGCGCCTCGC
CACCCGCGACGACGTCCCCCGGGCCGTACGCACCCTCGCCGCCGCGTTCGCCGACTACCCCGCCACGCGC
CACACCGTCGACCCGGACCGCCACATCGAGCGGGTCACCGAGCTGCAAGAACTCTTCCTCACGCGCGTCG
GGCTCGACATCGGCAAGGTGTGGGTCGCGGACGACGGCGCCGCGGTGGCGGTCTGGACCACGCCGGAGAG
CGTCGAAGCGGGGGCGGTGTTCGCCGAGATCGGCCCGCGCATGGCCGAGTTGAGCGGTTCCCGGCTGGCC
GCGCAGCAACAGATGGAAGGCCTCCTGGCGCCGCACCGGCCCAAGGAGCCCGCGTGGTTCCTGGCCACCG
TCGGCGTCTCGCCCGACCACCAGGGCAAGGGTCTGGGCAGCGCCGTCGTGCTCCCCGGAGTGGAGGCGGC
CGAGCGCGCCGGGGTGCCCGCCTTCCTGGAGACCTCCGCGCCCCGCAACCTCCCCTTCTACGAGCGGCTC
GGCTTCACCGTCACCGCCGACGTCGAGGTGCCCGAAGGACCGCGCACCTGGTGCATGACCCGCAAGCCCG
GTGCCATCGATGCCACTAACTTCTCCCTGTTGAAACAAGCAGGGGATGTCGAAGAGAATCCCGGGCCAAT
GGTGAGCAAGGGCGAGGAGCTGTTCACCGGGGTGGTGCCCATCCTGGTCGAGCTGGACGGCGACGTAAAC
GGCCACAAGTTCAGCGTGTCCGGCGAGGGCGAGGGCGATGCCACCTACGGCAAGCTGACCCTGAAGTTCA
TCTGCACCACCGGCAAGCTGCCCGTGCCCTGGCCCACCCTCGTGACCACCCTGACCTACGGCGTGCAGTG
CTTCAGCCGCTACCCCGACCACATGAAGCAGCACGACTTCTTCAAGTCCGCCATGCCCGAAGGCTACGTC
CAGGAGCGCACCATCTTCTTCAAGGACGACGGCAACTACAAGACCCGCGCCGAGGTGAAGTTCGAGGGCG
ACACCCTGGTGAACCGCATCGAGCTGAAGGGCATCGACTTCAAGGAGGACGGCAACATCCTGGGGCACAA
GCTGGAGTACAACTACAACAGCCACAACGTCTATATCATGGCCGACAAGCAGAAGAACGGCATCAAGGTG
AACTTCAAGATCCGCCACAACATCGAGGACGGCAGCGTGCAGCTCGCCGACCACTACCAGCAGAACACCC
CCATCGGCGACGGCCCCGTGCTGCTGCCCGACAACCACTACCTGAGCACCCAGTCCGCCCTGAGCAAAGA
CCCCAACGAGAAGCGCGATCACATGGTCCTGCTGGAGTTCGTGACCGCCGCCGGGATCACTCTCGGCATG
GACGAGCTGTACAAGTAATTAATTAAGCTCGCTGATCAGCCTCGACTGTGCCTTCTAGTTGCCAGCCATC
TGTTGTTTGCCCCTCCCCCGTGCCTTCCTTGACCCTGGAAGGTGCCACTCCCACTGTCCTTTCCTAATAA
AATGAGGAAATTGCATCGCATTGTCTGAGTAGGTGTCATTCTATTCTGGGGGGTGGGGTGGGGCAGGACA
GCAAGGGGGAGGATTGGGAAGACAATAGCAGGCATGCTGGGGATGCGGTGGGCTCTATGGCTTCTGAGGG
CGGCCGCCATATGGGTACCATTAACGTGAGGCTCCGGTGCCCGTCAGTGGGCAGAGCGCACATCGCCCAC
AGTCCCCGAGAAGTTGGGGGGAGGGGTCGGCAATTGACCCGGTGCCTAGAGAAGGTGGCGCGGGGTAAAC
TGGGAAAGTGATGTCGTGTACTGGCTCCGCCTTTTTCCCGAGGGTGGGGGAGAACCGTATATAAGTGCAG
TAGTCGCCGTGAACGTTCTTTTTCGCAACGGGTTTGCCGCCAGAACACAGGTAAGTGCCGTGTGTGGTTC
CCGCGGGCCTGGCCTCTTTACGGGTTATGGCCCTTGCGTGCCTTGAATTACTTCCACCTGGCTGCAGTAC
GTGATTCTTGATCCCGAGCTTCGGGTTGGAAGTGGGTGGGAGAGTTCGAGGCCTTGCGCTTAAGGAGCCC
CTTCGCCTCGTGCTTGAGTTGAGGCCTGGCCTGGGCGCTGGGGCCGCCGCGTGCGAATCTGGTGGCACCT
TCGCGCCTGTCTCGCTGCTTTCGATAAGTCTCTAGCCATTTAAAATTTTTGATGACCTGCTGCGACGCTT
TTTTTCTGGCAAGATAGTCTTGTAAATGCGGGCCAAGATCTGCACACTGGTATTTCGGTTTTTGGGGCCG
CGGGCGGCGACGGGGCCCGTGCGTCCCAGCGCACATGTTCGGCGAGGCGGGGCCTGCGAGCGCGGCCACC
GAGAATCGGACGGGGGTAGTCTCAAGCTCGCCGGCCTGCTCTGGTGCCTGGCCTCGCGCCGCCGTGTATC
GCCCCGCCCTGGGCGGCAAGGCTGGCCCGGTCGGCACCAGTTGCGTGAGCGGAAAGATGGCCGCTTCCCG
GCCCTGCTGCAGGGAGCTCAAAATGGAGGACGCGGCGCTCGGGAGAGCGGGCGGGTGAGTCACCCACACA
AAGGAAAAGGGCCTTTCCGTCCTCAGCCGTCGCTTCATGTGACTCCACTGAGTACCGGGCGCCGTCCAGG
CACCTCGATTAGTTCTCGAGCTTTTGGAGTACGTCGTCTTTAGGTTGGGGGGAGGGGTTTTATGCGATGG
AGTTTCCCCACACTGAGTGGGTGGAGACTGAAGTTAGGCCAGCTTGGCACTTGATGTAATTCTCCTTGGA
ATTTGCCCTTTTTGAGTTTGGATCTTGGTTCATTCTCAAGCCTCAGACAGTGGTTCAAAGTTTTTTTCTT
CCATTTCAGGTGTCGTGAGGGATCCACCGGTCGCCACCATGGATTACAAAGACGATGACGATAAGGCCTT
ACCAGTGACCGCCTTGCTCCTGCCGCTGGCCTTGCTGCTCCACGCCGCCAGGCCGCAAGTGCAACTCCAA
CAATCTGGCCCCGGTCTGGTCACTCCTTCCCAGACTCTTAGTCTTACCTGTGCCATATCAGGTGATTCAG
TGAGTAGTAACTCCGCGACATGGAATTGGATCAGGCAGTCCCCCAGTCGAGGGTTGGAATGGCTCGGTAG
AACATACTACCGCAGTAAATGGTATAATGATTATGCTGTAAGTGTGAAAAGCAGGATGTCTATAAATCCA
GATACTTCCAAAAACCAGTTCTCTCTTCAGCTTAATAGTGTAACTCCCGAAGACACAGCTGTTTACTATT
GTGCGCGGGGTATGATGACTTACTACTATGGTATGGACGTTTGGGGACAAGGTACAACCGTCACCGTGTC
CAGTGGGATCCTGGGCTCAGGCGGTGGAGGTTCCGGTGGGGGCGGGTCCGGAGGGGGGGGTAGCCAACCT
GTTCTCACGCAATCATCCTCCCTCAGTGCAAGCCCCGGTGCCTCCGCTTCTTTGACGTGTACACTGAGGT
CAGGAATCAATGTAGGGCCTTACAGGATCTACTGGTATCAGCAAAAACCAGGTTCTCCTCCCCAATACCT
TCTCAATTACAAGAGCGACTCAGATAAGCAGCAGGGATCTGGAGTTCCATCAAGGTTTAGTGGATCTAAA
GACGCAAGCGCCAATGCGGGTGTGCTGCTCATCTCAGGTCTCAGGTCCGAGGACGAGGCCGATTATTACT
GTATGATTTGGCATAGTTCAGCCGCTGTTTTCGGTGGAGGCACGCAACTGACAGTGCTGACCACGACGCC
AGCGCCGCGACCACCAACACCGGCGCCCACCATCGCGTCGCAGCCCCTGTCCCTGCGCCCAGAGGCGTGC
CGGCCAGCGGCGGGGGGCGCAGTGCACACGAGGGGGCTGGACTTCGCCTGTGATTTTTGGGTGCTGGTGG
TGGTTGGGGGAGTCCTGGCTTGCTATAGCTTGCTAGTAACAGTGGCCTTTATTATTTTCTGGGTGAGGAG
TAAGAGGAGCAGGCTCCTGCACAGTGACTACATGAACATGACTCCCCGCCGCCCCGGGCCCACCCGCAAG
CATTACCAGCCCTATGCCCCACCACGCGACTTCGCAGCCTATCGCTCCAGAGTGAAGTTCAGCAGGAGCG
CAGACGCCCCCGCGTACCAGCAGGGCCAGAACCAGCTCTATAACGAGCTCAATCTAGGACGAAGAGAGGA
GTACGATGTTTTGGACAAGAGACGTGGCCGGGACCCTGAGATGGGGGGAAAGCCGAGAAGGAAGAACCCT
CAGGAAGGCCTGTACAATGAACTGCAGAAAGATAAGATGGCGGAGGCCTACAGTGAGATTGGGATGAAAG
GCGAGCGCCGGAGGGGCAAGGGGCACGATGGCCTTTACCAGGGTCTCAGTACAGCCACCAAGGACACCTA
CGACGCCCTTCACATGCAGGCCCTGCCCCCTCGCATCGATTGAGTTTGGACAAACCACAACTAGAATGCA
GTGAAAAAAATGCTTTATTTGTGAAATTTGTGATGCTATTGCTTTATTTGTAACCATTATAAGCTGCAAT
AAACAAGTTAACAACAACAATTGCATTCATTTTATGTTTCAGGTTCAGGGGGAGGTGTGGGAGGTTTTTT
AAAGCAAGTAAAACCTCTACAAATGTGGTACTTAAGAGGGGGAGACCAAAGGGAAGCTTCCTGGCCCTCG
AGGTGCTTTTGGATAGAGGGATCAAATACTTATTACCCTCAATGAAAAACAAATAAATTAAAATAAATTC
TTTAAAGTTATTTTCTGGATTTTCTTTTTGATATTCTGTCTCTCCATGTTAGAATACATCTACCATTAAA
AGTATAGAATGATCATGTCTTTATTAGTGGACAAACCAACAAAATCAGCAAGGGATCAAATACTTTTTAC
TCTCACTGTAGGGCCCAGAGACGGAGTCACTGCCAACCGAGACGGTCATAGCTGTTTCCTGTGTGCCGCT
TCCTCGCTCACTGACTCGCTGCGCTCGGTCGTTACTGACCATTTAAATCATACCTGACCTCCATAGCAGA
AAGTCAAAAGCCTCCGACCGGAGGCTTTTGACTTGATCGGCACGTAAGAGGTTCCAACTTTCACCATAAT
GAAATAAGATCACTACCGGGCGTATTTTTTGAGTTATCGAGATTTTCAGGAGCTAAGGAAGCTAAAATGA
GTATTCAACATTTCCGTGTCGCCCTTATTCCCTTTTTTGCGGCATTTTGCCTTCCTGTTTTTGCTCACCC
AGAAACGCTGGTGAAAGTAAAAGATGCTGAAGATCAGTTGGGTGCACGAGTGGGTTACATCGAACTGGAT
CTCAACAGCGGTAAGATCCTTGAGAGTTTACGCCCCGAAGAACGTTTTCCAATGATGAGCACTTTTAAAG
TTCTGCTATGTGGCGCGGTATTATCCCGTATTGACGCCGGGCAAGAGCAACTCGGTCGCCGCATACACTA
TTCTCAGAATGACTTGGTTGAGTACTCACCAGTCACAGAAAAGCATCTCACGGATGGCATGACAGTAAGA
GAATTATGCAGTGCTGCCATAACCATGAGTGATAACACTGCGGCCAACTTACTTCTGGCAACGATCGGAG
GACCGAAGGAGCTAACCGCTTTTTTGCACAACATGGGGGATCATGTAACTCGCCTTGATCGTTGGGAACC
GGAGCTGAATGAAGCCATACCAAACGACGAGCGTGACACCACGATGCCTGTAGCAATGGCAACAACGTTG
CGCAAACTATTAACTGGCGAACTACTTACTCTAGCTTCCCGGCAACAATTAATAGACTGGATGGAGGCGG
ATAAAGTTGCAGGATCACTTCTGCGCTCGGCCCTCCCGGCTGGCTGGTTTATTGCTGATAAATCTGGAGC
CGGTGAGCGTGGGTCCCGCGGTATCATTGCAGCACTGGGGCCAGATGGTAAGCCCTCCCGCATCGTAGTT
ATCTACACGACGGGGAGTCAGGCAACTATGGATGAACGAAATAGACAGATCGCTGAGATAGGTGCCTCAC
TGATTAAGCATTGGTAAGTGACCAAACAGGAAAAAACCGCCCTTAACATGGCCCGCTTTATCAGAAGCCA
GACATTAACGCTTCTGGAGAAACTCAACGAGCTGGACGCGGATGAACAGGCAGACATCTGTGAATCGCTT
CACGACCACGCTGATGAGCTTTACCGCAGCTGCCTCGCGCGTTTCGGTGATGACGGTGAAAACCTCTGAT
GAGGGCCCAAA
Features (pLannotate 1.2.2; 23 found; start..end, strand, type, name):
     12..39      +  terminator     T7Te terminator: phage T7 early transcription terminator
     51..638     -  rep_origin     ori: high-copy-number ColE1/pMB1/pBR322/pUC origin of replication
    660..689     -  terminator     T3Te terminator: phage T3 early transcription terminator
    748..768     -  CDS            lacZα (fragment): LacZα fragment of β-galactosidase; lacZ fragment
   1197..1696    +  promoter       PGK promoter: mouse phosphoglycerate kinase 1 promoter
   1721..2315    +  CDS            PuroR (fragment): puromycin N-acetyltransferase; pac from Streptomyces alboniger; confers resistance to puromycin
   2379..3098    +  CDS            EGFP: the original enhanced GFP (Yang et al., 1996) mammalian codon-optimized
   3126..3350    +  polyA_signal   bGH poly(A) signal: bovine growth hormone polyadenylation signal
   3409..3620    +  promoter       EF-1α core promoter: core promoter for human elongation factor EF-1α
   3621..3730    +  intron         EF-1α intron A (fragment): intron upstream of the start codon of human EF-1α
   4356..4559    +  intron         EF-1α intron A: truncated intron upstream of the start codon of human EF-1α
   4616..4675    +  CDS            CD8A (fragment): CD8A_HUMAN - Also known as MAL. Experimental evidence at protein level: Swiss-Prot protein existence level 1. Integral membrane glycoprotein that plays an essential role in the immune response and serves multiple functions in responses against both external and internal offenses. In T-cells, functions primarily as a coreceptor for MHC class I molecule:peptide complex. The antigens presented by class I peptides are derived from cytosolic proteins while class II derived from extracellular proteins. Interacts simultaneously with the T-cell receptor (TCR) and the MHC class I proteins presented by
   4679..5044    +  CDS            HVM46_MOUSE (fragment): Experimental evidence at protein level: Swiss-Prot protein existence level 1. From Mus musculus (Mouse).
   5102..5362    +  CDS            IGLV5-48 (fragment): LV548_HUMAN - Experimental evidence at protein level: Swiss-Prot protein existence level 1. Probable non-functional open reading frame (ORF) of V region of the variable domain of immunoglobulin light chains (PubMed:24600447). Non-functional ORF generally cannot participate in the synthesis of a productive immunoglobulin chain due to altered V- (D)-J or switch recombination and/or splicing site (at mRNA level) and/or conserved amino acid change (protein level) (PubMed:9619395). Immunoglobulins, also known as antibodies, are membrane-bound or secreted glycoproteins produced by B lymphocytes. In
   5585..5788    +  CDS            CD28 (fragment): CD28_HUMAN - Experimental evidence at protein level: Swiss-Prot protein existence level 1. Involved in T-cell activation, the induction of cell proliferation and cytokine production and promotion of T-cell survival. Enhances the production of IL4 and IL10 in T-cells in conjunction with TCR/CD3 ligation and CD40L costimulation (PubMed:8617933). Isoform 3 enhances CD40L-mediated activation of NF-kappa-B and kinases MAPK8 and PAK2 in T-cells (PubMed:15067037). From Homo sapiens (Human).
   5789..6124    +  CDS            CD247 (fragment): CD3Z_HUMAN - Also known as CD3Z, T3Z, TCRZ. Experimental evidence at protein level: Swiss-Prot protein existence level 1. Part of the TCR-CD3 complex present on T-lymphocyte cell surface that plays an essential role in adaptive immune response. When antigen presenting cells (APCs) activate T-cell receptor (TCR), TCR- mediated signals are transmitted across the cell membrane by the CD3 chains CD3D, CD3E, CD3G and CD3Z. All CD3 chains contain immunoreceptor tyrosine-based activation motifs (ITAMs) in their cytoplasmic domain. Upon TCR engagement, these motifs become phosphorylated by Src family
   6158..6239    -  polyA_signal   SV40 poly(A) signal: SV40 polyadenylation signal
   6262..6330    -  CDS            large T antigen (fragment): large T antigen from SV40 (simian virus 40)
   6646..6683    -  rep_origin     RSF ori (fragment): Plasmids containing the RSF 1030 origin of replication can be propagated in E. coli cells that contain additional plasmids with compatible origins.
   6722..6753    +  terminator     tonB terminator: bidirectional E. coli tonB-P14 transcription terminator
   6754..6856    +  promoter       cat promoter: promoter of the E. coli cat gene encoding chloramphenicol acetyltransferase
   6857..7717    +  CDS            AmpR: β-lactamase; bla; confers resistance to ampicillin, carbenicillin, and related antibiotics
   7718..7909    +  CDS            rop: Rop protein, which maintains plasmids at low copy number; rop
