[The description below was written by a language model from this plasmid's Addgene catalogue record and pLannotate feature annotations shown in this document.]
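Description:
pQLL-Tc1-3_FR-5 kb is a transposon donor plasmid built on the pQLL backbone and catalogued as a mammalian expression vector. It carries a synthetic cargo of about 5 kb intended to be mobilised by the Tc1-3_FR DNA transposase. The annotated sequence is 7,921 nt. Propagation in E. coli relies on a ColE1/pUC-type origin and an ampicillin resistance gene driven by a cat promoter. A short annotated rop segment follows AmpR, in keeping with the low-copy designation in the catalogue. Phage T7 and T3 early terminators and a tonB terminator flank the bacterial modules, presumably insulating them from read-through transcription. The automated feature table does not annotate the transposon terminal inverted repeats. They presumably lie in the unannotated stretches on either side of the cargo, but their positions are not stated in the record.

The cargo contains two mammalian expression units. In the first, a mouse PGK promoter drives puromycin N-acetyltransferase followed by EGFP, ending at a bGH polyadenylation signal. The short gap between the two coding sequences suggests a linker or self-cleaving peptide, though none is annotated. In the second, an EF-1α core promoter with intron A sequence drives an open reading frame with the layout of a chimeric antigen receptor. This consists of a CD8A-derived leader, immunoglobulin heavy- and light-chain variable segments resembling a single-chain antibody fragment, a CD28 portion and the CD3ζ signalling domain, followed by SV40 polyadenylation sequence. The target antigen is not stated.

Co-delivered with a source of the matching transposase, which this plasmid does not encode, the donor would allow integration into human cells to be followed by puromycin selection and EGFP fluorescence. It comes from a survey of DNA transposon activity in human cells, and the name suggests it tests a 5 kb cargo size.
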