Addgene plasmid #218307: pQLL-Tc1-3_FR-5 kb
Purpose: Donor plasmid of Tc1-3_FR Transposon with 5 kb cargo gene
Depositing lab: Haoyi Wang. Depositing organization: Institute of Zoology, Chinese Academy of Sciences. Publication: Heterologous survey of 130 DNA transposons in human cells highlights their functional divergence and expands the genome engineering toolbox. Zhang T, Tan S, Tang N, Li Y, Zhang C, Sun J, Guo Y, Gao H, Cai Y, Sun W, Wang C, Fu L, Ma H, Wu Y, Hu X, Zhang X, Gee P, Yan W, Zhao Y, Chen Q, Guo B, Wang H, Zhang YE. Cell. 2024 Jul 11;187(14):3741-3760.e30. doi: 10.1016/j.cell.2024.05.007. Epub 2024 Jun 5. PubMed 38843831.
Backbone
  Vector backbone: pQLL
  Vector type: Mammalian Expression
Growth in bacteria
  Bacterial resistance: Ampicillin, 100 μg/mL
  Growth temperature: 37°C
  Growth strain: DH5alpha
  Copy number: Low Copy
Gene/Insert
  Gene/Insert name: 5 kb cargo gene
  Species: Synthetic
  Cloning method: Restriction Enzyme; 5′ cloning site Unknown (unknown if destroyed); 3′ cloning site Unknown (unknown if destroyed)
Terms and licenses: Academic/Nonprofit Terms; Industry Terms: Not Available to Industry
How to cite: pQLL-Tc1-3_FR-5 kb was a gift from Haoyi Wang (Addgene plasmid # 218307 ; http://n2t.net/addgene:218307 ; RRID:Addgene_218307)
